>Addgene plasmid #216294 | pcDNA3.1-Tras light chain | addgene full sequence | sequence record 443901 | Addgene NGS Result
GACGGATCGGGAGATCTCCCGATCCCCTATGGTGCACTCTCAGTACAATCTGCTCTGATGCCGCATAGTT
AAGCCAGTATCTGCTCCCTGCTTGTGTGTTGGAGGTCGCTGAGTAGTGCGCGAGCAAAATTTAAGCTACA
ACAAGGCAAGGCTTGACCGACAATTGCATGAAGAATCTGCTTAGGGTTAGGCGTTTTGCGCTGCTTCGCG
ATGTACGGGCCAGATATACGCGTTGACATTGATTATTGACTAGTTATTAATAGTAATCAATTACGGGGTC
ATTAGTTCATAGCCCATATATGGAGTTCCGCGTTACATAACTTACGGTAAATGGCCCGCCTGGCTGACCG
CCCAACGACCCCCGCCCATTGACGTCAATAATGACGTATGTTCCCATAGTAACGCCAATAGGGACTTTCC
ATTGACGTCAATGGGTGGAGTATTTACGGTAAACTGCCCACTTGGCAGTACATCAAGTGTATCATATGCC
AAGTACGCCCCCTATTGACGTCAATGACGGTAAATGGCCCGCCTGGCATTATGCCCAGTACATGACCTTA
TGGGACTTTCCTACTTGGCAGTACATCTACGTATTAGTCATCGCTATTACCATGGTGATGCGGTTTTGGC
AGTACATCAATGGGCGTGGATAGCGGTTTGACTCACGGGGATTTCCAAGTCTCCACCCCATTGACGTCAA
TGGGAGTTTGTTTTGGCACCAAAATCAACGGGACTTTCCAAAATGTCGTAACAACTCCGCCCCATTGACG
CAAATGGGCGGTAGGCGTGTACGGTGGGAGGTCTATATAAGCAGAGCTCTCTGGCTAACTAGAGAACCCA
CTGCTTACTGGCTTATCGAAATTAATACGACTCACTATAGGGAGACCCAAGCTGGCTAGCGTTTAAACGG
GCCCTCTAGACTCGAGCGGCCGCCACCATGGGGATCCTTCCCAGCCCTGGGATGCCTGCGCTGCTCTCCC
TCGTGAGCCTTCTCTCCGTGCTGCTGATGGGTTGCGTAGCTGGTACCGGAGACATCCAGATGACCCAGAG
TCCCTCTTCCCTGAGCGCCAGCGTGGGGGACAGGGTGACCATAACTTGCAGGGCGTCTCAAGACGTGAAC
ACCGCCGTGGCCTGGTATCAACAGAAGCCGGGCAAAGCCCCCAAACTGCTGATCTATAGCGCCTCCTTCC
TCTACAGCGGCGTGCCCTCTAGGTTCAGTGGTAGCCGCAGCGGCACCGACTTTACCCTTACTATCAGCTC
CCTCCAGCCCGAAGACTTCGCCACCTACTACTGCCAACAGCACTACACCACCCCCCCTACCTTTGGCCAG
GGCACCAAAGTGGAGATCAAGAGGACCGTGGCTGCCCCAAGCGTGTTCATCTTCCCCCCCAGCGACGAGC
AGCTGAAGAGCGGTACGGCTAGCGTGGTGTGCCTGCTGAACAACTTCTACCCTCGAGAGGCCAAGGTGCA
GTGGAAGGTGGACAATGCGTTGCAGAGCGGCAACTCCCAGGAGAGCGTGACCGAGCAGGACAGCAAAGAC
AGCACCTACAGCCTTAGCTCAACACTCACCTTGAGCAAGGCCGACTACGAGAAGCACAAGGTGTACGCCT
GCGAGGTGACCCATCAGGGTCTGAGTAGTCCCGTGACTAAGAGCTTCAACAGGGGCGAGTGCTGATAAAC
CGGTAAGCTGAGCAGCGGCTACAAGGACGTGATCCTGTGGTTCAGCTTCGGCGCCAGCTGCTTCATCCTG
CTGGCCATCGTGATGGGCCTGGTGTTCATCTGCGTGAAGAACGGCAACATGCGGTGCACCATCTGCATCT
GATGATATCGAATTCCACCACACTGGACTAGTGGATCCGAGCTCGGTACCAAGCTTAAGTTTAAACCGCT
GATCAGCCTCGACTGTGCCTTCTAGTTGCCAGCCATCTGTTGTTTGCCCCTCCCCCGTGCCTTCCTTGAC
CCTGGAAGGTGCCACTCCCACTGTCCTTTCCTAATAAAATGAGGAAATTGCATCGCATTGTCTGAGTAGG
TGTCATTCTATTCTGGGGGGTGGGGTGGGGCAGGACAGCAAGGGGGAGGATTGGGAAGACAATAGCAGGC
ATGCTGGGGATGCGGTGGGCTCTATGGCTTCTGAGGCGGAAAGAACCAGCTGGGGCTCTAGGGGGTATCC
CC
[124 nt withheld, positions 2173-2296]
C
[91 nt withheld, positions 2298-2388]
A
[49 nt withheld, positions 2390-2438]
CCTTTGACGTTGGAGTCCACGTTCTTT
[37 nt withheld, positions 2466-2502]
ACCCTATCTCGGTCTATTCTTTTGATTTATAAGGGATTTTGCCGATTTCGGCCTATTGGTTAAAAAATGA
GCTGATTTAACAAAAATTTAACGCGAATTAATTCTGTGGAATGTGTGTCAGTTAGGGTGTGGAAAGTCCC
CAGGCTCCCCAGCAGGCAGAAGTATGCAAAGCATGCATCTCAATTAGTCAGCAACCAGGTGTGGAAAGTC
CCCAGGCTCCCCAGCAGGCAGAAGTATGCAAAGCATGCATCTCAATTAGTCAGCAACCATAGTCCCGCCC
CTAACTCCGCCCATCCCGCCCCTAACTCCGCCCAGTTCCGCCCATTCTCCGCCCCATGGCTGACTAATTT
TTTTTATTTATGCAGAGGCCGAGGCCGCCTCTGCCTCTGAGCTATTCCAGAAGTAGTGAGGAGGCTTTTT
TGGAGGCCTAGGCTTTTGCAAAAAGCTCCCGGGAGCTTGTATATCCATTTTCGGATCTGATCAAGAGACA
GGATGAGGATCGTTTCGCATGATTGAACAAGATGGATTGCACGCAGGTTCTCCGGCCGCTTGGGTGGAGA
GGCTATTCGGCTATGACTGGGCACAACAGACAATCGGCTGCTCTGATGCCGCCGTGTTCCGGCTGTCAGC
GCAGGGGCGCCCGGTTCTTTTTGTCAAGACCGACCTGTCCGGTGCCCTGAATGAACTGCAGGACGAGGCA
GCGCGGCTATCGTGGCTGGCCACGACGGGCGTTCCTTGCGCAGCTGTGCTCGACGTTGTCACTGAAGCGG
GAAGGGACTGGCTGCTATTGGGCGAAGTGCCGGGGCAGGATCTCCTGTCATCTCACCTTGCTCCTGCCGA
GAAAGTATCCATCATGGCTGATGCAATGCGGCGGCTGCATACGCTTGATCCGGCTACCTGCCCATTCGAC
CACCAAGCGAAACATCGCATCGAGCGAGCACGTACTCGGATGGAAGCCGGTCTTGTCGATCAGGATGATC
TGGACGAAGAGCATCAGGGGCTCGCGCCAGCCGAACTGTTCGCCAGGCTCAAGGCGCGCATGCCCGACGG
CGAGGATCTCGTCGTGACCCATGGCGATGCCTGCTTGCCGAATATCATGGTGGAAAATGGCCGCTTTTCT
GGATTCATCGACTGTGGCCGGCTGGGTGTGGCGGACCGCTATCAGGACATAGCGTTGGCTACCCGTGATA
TTGCTGAAGAGCTTGGCGGCGAATGGGCTGACCGCTTCCTCGTGCTTTACGGTATCGCCGCTCCCGATTC
GCAGCGCATCGCCTTCTATCGCCTTCTTGACGAGTTCTTCTGAGCGGGACTCTGGGGTTCGAAATGACCG
ACCAAGCGACGCCCAACCTGCCATCACGAGATTTCGATTCCACCGCCGCCTTCTATGAAAGGTTGGGCTT
CGGAATCGTTTTCCGGGACGCCGGCTGGATGATCCTCCAGCGCGGGGATCTCATGCTGGAGTTCTTCGCC
CACCCCAACTTGTTTATTGCAGCTTATAATGGTTACAAATAAAGCAATAGCATCACAAATTTCACAAATA
AAGCATTTTTTTCACTGCATTCTAGTTGTGGTTTGTCCAAACTCATCAATGTATCTTATCATGTCTGTAT
ACCGTCGACCTCTAGCTAGAGCTTGGCGTAATCATGGTCATAGCTGTTTCCTGTGTGAAATTGTTATCCG
CTCACAATTCCACACAACATACGAGCCGGAAGCATAAAGTGTAAAGCCTGGGGTGCCTAATGAGTGAGCT
AACTCACATTAATTGCGTTGCGCTCACTGCCCGCTTTCCAGTCGGGAAACCTGTCGTGCCAGCTGCATTA
ATGAATCGGCCAACGCGCGGGGAGAGGCGGTTTGCGTATTGGGCGCTCTTCCGCTTCCTCGCTCACTGAC
TCGCTGCGCTCGGTCGTTCGGCTGCGGCGAGCGGTATCAGCTCACTCAAAGGCGGTAATACGGTTATCCA
CAGAATCAGGGGATAACGCAGGAAAGAACATGTGAGCAAAAGGCCAGCAAAAGGCCAGGAACCGTAAAAA
GGCCGCGTTGCTGGCGTTTTTCCATAGGCTCCGCCCCCCTGACGAGCATCACAAAAATCGACGCTCAAGT
CAGAGGTGGCGAAACCCGACAGGACTATAAAGATACCAGGCGTTTCCCCCTGGAAGCTCCCTCGTGCGCT
CTCCTGTTCCGACCCTGCCGCTTACCGGATACCTGTCCGCCTTTCTCCCTTCGGGAAGCGTGGCGCTTTC
TCATAGCTCACGCTGTAGGTATCTCAGTTCGGTGTAGGTCGTTCGCTCCAAGCTGGGCTGTGTGCACGAA
CCCCCCGTTCAGCCCGACCGCTGCGCCTTATCCGGTAACTATCGTCTTGAGTCCAACCCGGTAAGACACG
ACTTATCGCCACTGGCAGCAGCCACTGGTAACAGGATTAGCAGAGCGAGGTATGTAGGCGGTGCTACAGA
GTTCTTGAAGTGGTGGCCTAACTACGGCTACACTAGAAGAACAGTATTTGGTATCTGCGCTCTGCTGAAG
CCAGTTACCTTCGGAAAAAGAGTTGGTAGCTCTTGATCCGGCAAACAAACCACCGCTGGTAGCGGTGGTT
TTTTTGTTTGCAAGCAGCAGATTACGCGCAGAAAAAAAGGATCTCAAGAAGATCCTTTGATCTTTTCTAC
GGGGTCTGACGCTCAGTGGAACGAAAACTCACGTTAAGGGATTTTGGTCATGAGATTATCAAAAAGGATC
TTCACCTAGATCCTTTTAAATTAAAAATGAAGTTTTAAATCAATCTAAAGTATATATGAGTAAACTTGGT
CTGACAGTTACCAATGCTTAATCAGTGAGGCACCTATCTCAGCGATCTGTCTATTTCGTTCATCCATAGT
TGCCTGACTCCCCGTCGTGTAGATAACTACGATACGGGAGGGCTTACCATCTGGCCCCAGTGCTGCAATG
ATACCGCGAGACCCACGCTCACCGGCTCCAGATTTATCAGCAATAAACCAGCCAGCCGGAAGGGCCGAGC
GCAGAAGTGGTCCTGCAACTTTATCCGCCTCCATCCAGTCTATTAATTGTTGCCGGGAAGCTAGAGTAAG
TAGTTCGCCAGTTAATAGTTTGCGCAACGTTGTTGCCATTGCTACAGGCATCGTGGTGTCACGCTCGTCG
TTTGGTATGGCTTCATTCAGCTCCGGTTCCCAACGATCAAGGCGAGTTACATGATCCCCCATGTTGTGCA
AAAAAGCGGTTAGCTCCTTCGGTCCTCCGATCGTTGTCAGAAGTAAGTTGGCCGCAGTGTTATCACTCAT
GGTTATGGCAGCACTGCATAATTCTCTTACTGTCATGCCATCCGTAAGATGCTTTTCTGTGACTGGTGAG
TACTCAACCAAGTCATTCTGAGAATAGTGTATGCGGCGACCGAGTTGCTCTTGCCCGGCGTCAATACGGG
ATAATACCGCGCCACATAGCAGAACTTTAAAAGTGCTCATCATTGGAAAACGTTCTTCGGGGCGAAAACT
CTCAAGGATCTTACCGCTGTTGAGATCCAGTTCGATGTAACCCACTCGTGCACCCAACTGATCTTCAGCA
TCTTTTACTTTCACCAGCGTTTCTGGGTGAGCAAAAACAGGAAGGCAAAATGCCGCAAAAAAGGGAATAA
GGGCGACACGGAAATGTTGAATACTCATACTCTTCCTTTTTCAATATTATTGAAGCATTTATCAGGGTTA
TTGTCTCATGAGCGGATACATATTTGAATGTATTTAGAAAAATAAACAAATAGGGGTTCCGCGCACATTT
CCCCGAAAAGTGCCACCTGACGTC
Features (pLannotate 1.2.2; 22 found; start..end, strand, type, name):
     28..80      -  misc_feature   bom (fragment): basis of mobility region from pBR322
    235..614     +  enhancer       CMV enhancer: human cytomegalovirus immediate early enhancer
    615..818     +  promoter       CMV promoter: human cytomegalovirus (CMV) immediate early promoter
    814..847     +  LTR            5' LTR (truncated) (fragment): truncated 5' long terminal repeat (LTR) from HIV-1
    863..881     +  promoter       T7 promoter: promoter for bacteriophage T7 RNA polymerase
   1031..1393    +  CDS            KVM5_MOUSE: Experimental evidence at protein level: Swiss-Prot protein existence level 1. Anti-influenza H3N2 neuraminidase antibody. From Mus musculus (Mouse).
   1352..1672    +  CDS            IGKC: IGKC_HUMAN - Experimental evidence at protein level: Swiss-Prot protein existence level 1. Constant region of immunoglobulin light chains. Immunoglobulins, also known as antibodies, are membrane-bound or secreted glycoproteins produced by B lymphocytes. In the recognition phase of humoral immunity, the membrane-bound immunoglobulins serve as receptors which, upon binding of a specific antigen, trigger the clonal expansion and differentiation of B lymphocytes into immunoglobulins- secreting plasma cells. Secreted immunoglobulins mediate the effector phase of humoral immunity, which results in t
   1685..1819    +  CDS            HA (fragment): HEMA_I34A0 - Experimental evidence at protein level: Swiss-Prot protein existence level 1. Binds to sialic acid-containing receptors on the cell surface, bringing about the attachment of the virus particle to the cell. This attachment induces virion internalization either through clathrin-dependent endocytosis or through clathrin- and caveolin- independent pathway. Plays a major role in the determination of host range restriction and virulence. Class I viral fusion protein. Responsible for penetration of the virus into the cell cytoplasm by mediating the fusion of the membrane of the endocytos
   1903..2127    +  polyA_signal   bGH poly(A) signal: bovine growth hormone polyadenylation signal
   2131..2152    +  promoter       SV40 promoter (fragment): SV40 enhancer and early promoter
   2173..2601    +  rep_origin     f1 ori (sequence partly withheld): f1 bacteriophage origin of replication; arrow indicates direction of (+) strand synthesis
   2615..2944    +  promoter       SV40 promoter: SV40 enhancer and early promoter
   3011..3802    +  CDS            neo: KKA2_KLEPN - Also known as kan, nptII. Experimental evidence at protein level: Swiss-Prot protein existence level 1. Resistance to kanamycin, neomycin, paromomycin, ribostamycin, butirosin and gentamicin B. From Klebsiella pneumoniae.
   3826..3984    +  CDS            ble (fragment): BLE_KLEPN - Experimental evidence at protein level: Swiss-Prot protein existence level 1. Binding protein with a strong affinity to the bleomycin family of antibiotics. Binds to CL990; an antimitotic-antibiotic compound. From Klebsiella pneumoniae.
   3979..4100    +  polyA_signal   SV40 poly(A) signal: SV40 polyadenylation signal
   4173..4189    -  protein_bind   lac operator: The lac repressor binds to the lac operator to inhibit transcription in E. coli. This inhibition can be relieved by adding lactose or isopropyl-β-D-thiogalactopyranoside (IPTG). lac repressor encoded by lacI
   4197..4227    -  promoter       lac promoter: promoter for the E. coli lac operon
   4242..4263    -  protein_bind   CAP binding site: CAP binding activates transcription in the presence of cAMP. E. coli catabolite activator protein
   4276..4368    -  CDS            lacI (fragment): lac repressor; lacI; The lac repressor binds to the lac operator to inhibit transcription in E. coli. This inhibition can be relieved by adding lactose or isopropyl-β-D-thiogalactopyranoside (IPTG).
   4551..5139    -  rep_origin     ori: high-copy-number ColE1/pMB1/pBR322/pUC origin of replication
   5310..6170    -  CDS            AmpR: β-lactamase; bla; confers resistance to ampicillin, carbenicillin, and related antibiotics
   6171..6275    -  promoter       AmpR promoter: bla
