[The description below was written by a language model from this plasmid's Addgene catalogue record and pLannotate feature annotations shown in this document.]
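Description:
pcDNA3.1-Tras light chain is a mammalian expression plasmid built on the Invitrogen pcDNA3.1 backbone that encodes the light chain of the anti-HER2 antibody fragment "Tras". It is meant to be co-expressed with a companion Tras heavy chain plasmid so that the two chains assemble into the anti-HER2 Tras Fab. The plasmid is maintained in E. coli at high copy through a ColE1/pUC-type origin with ampicillin resistance (AmpR under its own bla promoter), and it also carries an f1 phage origin. For selection in mammalian cells, an SV40 early promoter drives the neomycin phosphotransferase gene followed by an SV40 polyadenylation signal, allowing G418 selection.

The catalogue lists the T7 promoter as the insert's promoter. The feature table, however, shows the usual pcDNA3.1 arrangement: the CMV immediate early enhancer and promoter lie upstream of the T7 promoter, so CMV would drive expression in mammalian cells, while the T7 site mainly serves for in vitro transcription or as a sequencing primer site. The roughly 741 bp insert, introduced by Gibson cloning, carries an N-terminal signal peptide that directs the chain into the secretory pathway. It is annotated as a kappa variable region (matched by homology to a mouse kappa V sequence) joined to the human kappa constant region IGKC, and the transcript ends at the bGH polyadenylation signal. The annotation software also reports a short influenza hemagglutinin-like fragment just downstream of the constant region, as well as small HIV-1 LTR, ble and lacI fragments. The catalogue does not mention these, and they may be incidental matches. The sequenced record (6,306 nt) is slightly longer than the stated total size of 6,162 bp.
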