Addgene plasmid #216294: pcDNA3.1-Tras light chain
Purpose: Expresses anti-HER2 Tras Light chain in mammalian cells. To be paired with Tras heavy chain to form the anti-HER2 Tras Fab
Depositing lab: Mark Howarth. Depositing organization: University of Oxford. Publication: SpyMask enables combinatorial assembly of bispecific binders. Driscoll CL, Keeble AH, Howarth MR. Nat Commun. 2024 Mar 16;15(1):2403. doi: 10.1038/s41467-024-46599-9. PubMed 38493197.
Backbone
  Vector backbone: pcDNA3.1
  Backbone manufacturer: Invitrogen
  Backbone size w/o insert (bp): 5428
  Total vector size (bp): 6162
  Vector type: Mammalian Expression, Affinity Reagent/ Antibody
  Selectable markers: Neomycin (select with G418)
Growth in bacteria
  Bacterial resistance: Ampicillin, 100 μg/mL
  Growth temperature: 37°C
  Growth strain: DH5alpha
  Copy number: High Copy
Gene/Insert
  Gene/Insert name: Tras light chain
  Insert size (bp): 741
  Promoter: T7 promoter
  Tag / fusion protein: Signal peptide (N terminal on insert)
  Cloning method: Gibson Cloning
  Sequencing primers: 5′ T7F; 3′ T7R
Terms and licenses: Academic/Nonprofit Terms; Industry Terms: Not Available to Industry
How to cite: pcDNA3.1-Tras light chain was a gift from Mark Howarth (Addgene plasmid # 216294 ; http://n2t.net/addgene:216294 ; RRID:Addgene_216294)
