>Addgene plasmid #216294 | pcDNA3.1-Tras light chain | depositor partial sequence | sequence record 421703 | Tras light chain
ATGGGGATCCTTCCCAGCCCTGGGATGCCTGCGCTGCTCTCCCTCGTGAGCCTTCTCTCCGTGCTGCTGA
TGGGTTGCGTAGCTGGTACCGGAGACATCCAGATGACCCAGAGTCCCTCTTCCCTGAGCGCCAGCGTGGG
GGACAGGGTGACCATAACTTGCAGGGCGTCTCAAGACGTGAACACCGCCGTGGCCTGGTATCAACAGAAG
CCGGGCAAAGCCCCCAAACTGCTGATCTATAGCGCCTCCTTCCTCTACAGCGGCGTGCCCTCTAGGTTCA
GTGGTAGCCGCAGCGGCACCGACTTTACCCTTACTATCAGCTCCCTCCAGCCCGAAGACTTCGCCACCTA
CTACTGCCAACAGCACTACACCACCCCCCCTACCTTTGGCCAGGGCACCAAAGTGGAGATCAAGAGGACC
GTGGCTGCCCCAAGCGTGTTCATCTTCCCCCCCAGCGACGAGCAGCTGAAGAGCGGTACGGCTAGCGTGG
TGTGCCTGCTGAACAACTTCTACCCTCGAGAGGCCAAGGTGCAGTGGAAGGTGGACAATGCGTTGCAGAG
CGGCAACTCCCAGGAGAGCGTGACCGAGCAGGACAGCAAAGACAGCACCTACAGCCTTAGCTCAACACTC
ACCTTGAGCAAGGCCGACTACGAGAAGCACAAGGTGTACGCCTGCGAGGTGACCCATCAGGGTCTGAGTA
GTCCCGTGACTAAGAGCTTCAACAGGGGCGAGTGCTGATAA
